Addgene plasmid #148774: pCIneo-V5-SBP-MBP-HsNot4_275-575-F408A_AG
Purpose: Mammalian Expression of HsNot4_275-575-F408A
Depositing lab: Elisa Izaurralde. Depositing organization: Max Planck Institute for Developmental Biology. Publication: A conserved CAF40-binding motif in metazoan NOT4 mediates association with the CCR4-NOT complex. Keskeny C, Raisch T, Sgromo A, Igreja C, Bhandari D, Weichenrieder O, Izaurralde E. Genes Dev. 2019 Feb 1;33(3-4):236-252. doi: 10.1101/gad.320952.118. Epub 2019 Jan 28. PubMed 30692204.
Backbone
  Vector backbone: pCI-neo
  Vector type: Mammalian Expression
Growth in bacteria
  Bacterial resistance: Ampicillin, 100 μg/mL
  Growth temperature: 37°C
  Growth strain: DH5alpha
  Copy number: High Copy
Gene/Insert
  Gene/Insert name: HsNot4_275-575-F408A
  Species: H. sapiens (human)
  Entrez Gene: CNOT4 (a.k.a. CLONE243, NOT4, NOT4H)
  Cloning method: Unknown
Terms and licenses: Academic/Nonprofit Terms; Industry Terms: Not Available to Industry
Depositor comments: sequence given by variant 4 NCBI: NM_001190848.1 or Uniprot.: isoform 1 O95628-1 Plasmids from this collection were made available to the research community and donated after the lab closed. Please note that the sequence provided by the depositing laboratory may be theoretical/predicted or based on Sanger sequencing results. There may be discrepancies between sequencing results obtained by Addgene and the depositor sequence. If an Addgene verified sequence is not available, please contact before placing your order to request that our lab fully sequence the plasmid.
How to cite: pCIneo-V5-SBP-MBP-HsNot4_275-575-F408A_AG was a gift from Elisa Izaurralde (Addgene plasmid # 148774 ; http://n2t.net/addgene:148774 ; RRID:Addgene_148774)
