[The description below was written by a language model from this plasmid's Addgene catalogue record and pLannotate feature annotations shown in this document.]
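Description:
pCIneo-V5-SBP-MBP-HsNot4_275-575-F408A_AG is a 7,660 nt mammalian expression plasmid built on the pCI-neo backbone. It is propagated in E. coli as a high-copy plasmid through a ColE1/pUC-type origin and selected with ampicillin via the β-lactamase gene. An f1 origin is also present, which allows single-stranded DNA production. For selection in mammalian cells, the backbone carries a neomycin phosphotransferase cassette driven by the SV40 enhancer/early promoter and terminated by a synthetic poly(A) signal. Short annotated fragments of lacZα, bom, rop and SV40 large T antigen appear to be backbone remnants rather than functional elements.

The expression unit uses the human CMV immediate-early enhancer and promoter followed by a chimeric β-globin/immunoglobulin intron, which generally improves transcript processing and expression. A T7 promoter lies just upstream of the coding region and could support in vitro transcription. The open reading frame encodes an N-terminal triple tag: a V5 epitope for detection, a streptavidin-binding peptide for affinity capture, and a cytosolic maltose-binding protein that lacks its signal sequence. This tag is fused to a fragment of human CNOT4 (NOT4) spanning residues 275–575, numbered according to isoform 1, and carrying the F408A point substitution. Transcription ends at an SV40 poly(A) signal.

The stated purpose is mammalian expression of this mutant NOT4 fragment. The associated study concerns a conserved CAF40-binding motif in metazoan NOT4 that mediates association with the CCR4-NOT complex, so the construct is suited to pulldown and interaction assays in cultured cells, although the record does not say what effect the F408A mutation has. The depositor sequence may be theoretical rather than fully verified.
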