Features (pLannotate 1.2.2; 22 found; start..end, strand, type, name):
    140..517     +  enhancer       CMV enhancer: human cytomegalovirus immediate early enhancer
    518..729     +  promoter       CMV promoter: human cytomegalovirus (CMV) immediate early promoter
    890..1022    +  intron         chimeric intron: chimera between introns from human β-globin and immunoglobulin heavy chain genes
   1067..1085    +  promoter       T7 promoter: promoter for bacteriophage T7 RNA polymerase
   1107..1148    +  CDS            V5 tag: epitope tag from simian virus 5
   1170..1283    +  CDS            SBP: streptavidin-binding peptide selected from a peptide library; binds streptavidin with nanomolar affinity (Keefe et al., 2001)
   1308..2399    +  CDS            MBP: maltose binding protein from E. coli; malE (mutated); This version of the gene does not encode a signal sequence, so MBP will remain in the cytosol.
   2403..3314    +  CDS            CNOT4 (fragment): CNOT4_HUMAN - Also known as NOT4. Experimental evidence at protein level: Swiss-Prot protein existence level 1. Has E3 ubiquitin ligase activity, promoting ubiquitination and degradation of target proteins (PubMed:11823428, PubMed:22159038, PubMed:26575292). Involved in activation of the JAK/STAT pathway (PubMed:11823428, PubMed:22159038). Catalyzes ubiquitination of methylated RBM15 (PubMed:26575292). Plays a role in quality control of translation of mitochondrial outer membrane-localized mRNA (PubMed:29861391). As part of the PINK1-regulated signaling, upon mitochondria damage, ubiquitinates
   3329..3346    -  promoter       T3 promoter (fragment): promoter for bacteriophage T3 RNA polymerase
   3364..3485    -  polyA_signal   SV40 poly(A) signal: SV40 polyadenylation signal
   3508..3576    -  CDS            large T antigen (fragment): large T antigen from SV40 (simian virus 40)
   3600..3667    +  CDS            lacZα (fragment): LacZα fragment of β-galactosidase; lacZ fragment
   3671..4099    +  rep_origin     f1 ori (sequence partly withheld): f1 bacteriophage origin of replication; arrow indicates direction of (+) strand synthesis
   4127..4178    -  misc_feature   bom (fragment): basis of mobility region from pBR322
   4243..4600    +  promoter       SV40 promoter: SV40 enhancer and early promoter
   4651..5442    +  CDS            neo: KKA2_KLEPN - Also known as kan, nptII. Experimental evidence at protein level: Swiss-Prot protein existence level 1. Resistance to kanamycin, neomycin, paromomycin, ribostamycin, butirosin and gentamicin B. From Klebsiella pneumoniae.
   5509..5557    +  polyA_signal   poly(A) signal: synthetic polyadenylation signal
   5577..5631    -  misc_feature   bom (fragment): basis of mobility region from pBR322
   5733..5768    -  CDS            rop (fragment): Rop protein, which maintains plasmids at low copy number; rop
   5863..5967    +  promoter       AmpR promoter: bla
   5968..6828    +  CDS            AmpR: β-lactamase; bla; confers resistance to ampicillin, carbenicillin, and related antibiotics
   6999..7587    +  rep_origin     ori: high-copy-number ColE1/pMB1/pBR322/pUC origin of replication
>Addgene plasmid #148774 | pCIneo-V5-SBP-MBP-HsNot4_275-575-F408A_AG | depositor full sequence | sequence record 291222 | Full Sequence
TCAATATTGGCCATTAGCCATATTATTCATTGGTTATATAGCATAAATCAATATTGGCTATTGGCCATTG
CATACGTTGTATCTATATCATAATATGTACATTTATATTGGCTCATGTCCAATATGACCGCCATGTTGGC
ATTGATTATTGACTAGTTATTAATAGTAATCAATTACGGGGTCATTAGTTCATAGCCCATATATGGAGTT
CCGCGTTACATAACTTACGGTAAATGGCCCGCCTGGCTGACCGCCCAACGACCCCCGCCCATTGACGTCA
ATAATGACGTATGTTCCCATAGTAACGCCAATAGGGACTTTCCATTGACGTCAATGGGTGGAGTATTTAC
GGTAAACTGCCCACTTGGCAGTACATCAAGTGTATCATATGCCAAGTCCGCCCCCTATTGACGTCAATGA
CGGTAAATGGCCCGCCTGGCATTATGCCCAGTACATGACCTTACGGGACTTTCCTACTTGGCAGTACATC
TACGTATTAGTCATCGCTATTACCATGGTGATGCGGTTTTGGCAGTACACCAATGGGCGTGGATAGCGGT
TTGACTCACGGGGATTTCCAAGTCTCCACCCCATTGACGTCAATGGGAGTTTGTTTTGGCACCAAAATCA
ACGGGACTTTCCAAAATGTCGTAACAACTGCGATCGCCCGCCCCGTTGACGCAAATGGGCGGTAGGCGTG
TACGGTGGGAGGTCTATATAAGCAGAGCTCGTTTAGTGAACCGTCAGATCACTAGAAGCTTTATTGCGGT
AGTTTATCACAGTTAAATTGCTAACGCAGTCAGTGCTTCTGACACAACAGTCTCGAACTTAAGCTGCAGT
GACTCTCTTAAGGTAGCCTTGCAGAAGTTGGTCGTGAGGCACTGGGCAGGTAAGTATCAAGGTTACAAGA
CAGGTTTAAGGAGACCAATAGAAACTGGGCTTGTCGAGACAGAGAAGACTCTTGCGTTTCTGATAGGCAC
CTATTGGTCTTACTGACATCCACTTTGCCTTTCTCTCCACAGGTGTCCACTCCCAGTTCAATTACAGCTC
TTAAGGCTAGAGTACTTAATACGACTCACTATAGGCTAGCAATTGCGGCCACCATGGGTAAGCCTATCCC
TAACCCTCTCCTCGGTCTCGATTCTACGCCCGGAAGCGGTAGCGGTACCATGGACGAGAAGACCACCGGC
TGGGGGGGCGGCCACGTGGTGGAGGGCCTGGCCGGCGAGCTGGAGCAGCTGCGGGCCAGGCTGGAGCACC
ACCCTCAGGGCCAGCGGGAGCCCTCCGGCGGCTGCAAGCCCCTCGACATGAAAATCGAAGAAGGTAAACT
GGTAATCTGGATTAACGGCGATAAAGGCTATAACGGTCTCGCTGAAGTCGGTAAGAAATTCGAGAAAGAT
ACCGGAATTAAAGTCACCGTTGAGCATCCGGATAAACTGGAAGAGAAATTCCCGCAGGTTGCGGCAACTG
GCGATGGCCCTGACATTATCTTCTGGGCACACGACCGCTTTGGTGGCTACGCTCAATCTGGCCTGTTGGC
TGAAATCACCCCGGACAAAGCGTTCCAGGACAAGCTGTATCCGTTTACCTGGGATGCCGTACGTTACAAC
GGCAAGCTGATTGCTTACCCGATCGCTGTTGAAGCGTTATCGCTGATTTATAACAAAGATCTGCTGCCGA
ACCCGCCAAAAACCTGGGAAGAGATCCCGGCGCTGGATAAAGAACTGAAAGCGAAAGGTAAGAGCGCGCT
GATGTTCAACCTGCAAGAACCGTACTTCACCTGGCCGCTGATTGCTGCTGACGGGGGTTATGCGTTCAAG
TATGAAAACGGCAAGTACGACATTAAAGACGTGGGCGTGGATAACGCTGGCGCGAAAGCGGGTCTGACCT
TCCTGGTTGACCTGATTAAAAGCAAACACATGAATGCAGACACCGATTACTCCATCGCAGAAGCTGCCTT
TAATAAAGGCGAAACAGCGATGACCATCAACGGCCCGTGGGCATGGTCCAACATCGACACCAGCAAAGTG
AATTATGGTGTAACGGTACTGCCGACCTTCAAGGGTCAACCATCCAAACCGTTCGTTGGCGTGCTGAGCG
CAGGTATTAACGCCGCCAGTCCGAACAAAGAGCTGGCGAAAGAGTTCCTCGAAAACTATCTGCTGACTGA
TGAAGGTCTGGAAGCGGTTAATAAAGACAAACCGCTGGGTGCCGTAGCGCTGAAGTCTTACGAGGAAGAG
TTGGCGAAAGATCCACGTATTGCCGCCACCATGGAAAACGCCCAGAAAGGTGAAATCATGCCGAACATCC
CGCAGATGTCCGCTTTCTGGTATGCCGTGCGTACTGCGGTGATCAACGCCGCCAGCGGTCGTCAGACTGT
CGATGAAGCCCTGAAAGACCCTCCACTCGAGCCCATTGACAAACCTTCAGATTCTCTCAGTATAGGGAAC
GGTGATAATTCCCAGCAGATATCTAACAGTGATACGCCTTCACCACCACCTGGTTTGTCAAAATCCAATC
CAGTCATCCCCATCAGTTCATCCAATCACAGTGCACGGTCCCCTTTTGAAGGGGCAGTAACAGAGTCACA
GTCGTTATTCTCAGACAATTTTCGCCATCCCAACCCTATCCCAAGTGGGCTTCCTCCTTTCCCCAGCTCC
CCACAGACATCCAGTGACTGGCCTACAGCACCAGAACCACAGAGCCTCTTCACATCAGAAACAATCCCAG
TATCATCCTCTACAGACTGGCAAGCAGCTTTTGGCTTTGGTTCTTCTAAACAACCAGAGGATGACTTGGG
TTTTGATCCCGCCGATGTCACTCGAAAAGCCTTAGCAGACCTGATTGAGAAGGAACTGTCCGTTCAAGAC
CAACCTTCCCTTTCGCCCACATCTCTTCAGAACTCCTCTTCACACACTACAACCGCCAAAGGTCCAGGCT
CTGGATTCCTGCATCCTGCTGCAGCTACAAATGCCAATTCTCTCAATAGTACCTTTTCAGTCTTGCCCCA
GAGGTTCCCTCAATTTCAGCAGCACCGAGCGGTTTATAATTCATTCAGTTTTCCAGGCCAGGCAGCCCGC
TATCCTTGGATGGCCTTTCCACGCAATAGCATCATGCACTTGAACCACACAGCAAACCCCACCTCAAATA
GTAATTTCTTGGACTTGAATCTCCCGCCACAGCACAACACAGGTCTGGGAGGGATCCCTGTAGCAGGGGA
AGAAGAGGTGAAGGTTTCGACCATGCCACTGTCAACCTCTTCCCATTCATTACAACAAGGACAGCAGCCT
ACAAGTCTCCACACTACTGTGGCCTAAGCGGCCGCTTCCCTTTAGTGAGGGTTAATGCTTCGAGCAGACA
TGATAAGATACATTGATGAGTTTGGACAAACCACAACTAGAATGCAGTGAAAAAAATGCTTTATTTGTGA
AATTTGTGATGCTATTGCTTTATTTGTAACCATTATAAGCTGCAATAAACAAGTTAACAACAACAATTGC
ATTCATTTTATGTTTCAGGTTCAGGGGGAGATGTGGGAGGTTTTTTAAAGCAAGTAAAACCTCTACAAAT
GTGGTAAAATCCGATAAGGATCGATCCGGGCTGGCGTAATAGCGAAGAGGCCCGCACCGATCGCCCTTCC
CAACAGTTGCGCAGCCTGAATGGCGAATGG
[124 nt withheld, positions 3671-3794]
C
[91 nt withheld, positions 3796-3886]
A
[49 nt withheld, positions 3888-3936]
CCTTTGACGTTGGAGTCCACGTTCTTT
[37 nt withheld, positions 3964-4000]
ACCCTATCTCGGTCTATTCTTTTGATTTATAAGGGATTTTGCCGATTTCGGCCTATTGGTTAAAAAATGA
GCTGATTTAACAAAAATTTAACGCGAATTTTAACAAAATATTAACGCTTACAATTTCCTGATGCGGTATT
TTCTCCTTACGCATCTGTGCGGTATTTCACACCGCATACGCGGATCTGCGCAGCACCATGGCCTGAAATA
ACCTCTGAAAGAGGAACTTGGTTAGGTACCTTCTGAGGCGGAAAGAACCAGCTGTGGAATGTGTGTCAGT
TAGGGTGTGGAAAGTCCCCAGGCTCCCCAGCAGGCAGAAGTATGCAAAGCATGCATCTCAATTAGTCAGC
AACCAGGTGTGGAAAGTCCCCAGGCTCCCCAGCAGGCAGAAGTATGCAAAGCATGCATCTCAATTAGTCA
GCAACCATAGTCCCGCCCCTAACTCCGCCCATCCCGCCCCTAACTCCGCCCAGTTCCGCCCATTCTCCGC
CCCATGGCTGACTAATTTTTTTTATTTATGCAGAGGCCGAGGCCGCCTCGGCCTCTGAGCTATTCCAGAA
GTAGTGAGGAGGCTTTTTTGGAGGCCTAGGCTTTTGCAAAAAGCTTGATTCTTCTGACACAACAGTCTCG
AACTTAAGGCTAGAGCCACCATGATTGAACAAGATGGATTGCACGCAGGTTCTCCGGCCGCTTGGGTGGA
GAGGCTATTCGGCTATGACTGGGCACAACAGACAATCGGCTGCTCTGATGCCGCCGTGTTCCGGCTGTCA
GCGCAGGGGCGCCCGGTTCTTTTTGTCAAGACCGACCTGTCCGGTGCCCTGAATGAACTGCAGGACGAGG
CAGCGCGGCTATCGTGGCTGGCCACGACGGGCGTTCCTTGCGCAGCTGTGCTCGACGTTGTCACTGAAGC
GGGAAGGGACTGGCTGCTATTGGGCGAAGTGCCGGGGCAGGATCTCCTGTCATCTCACCTTGCTCCTGCC
GAGAAAGTATCCATCATGGCTGATGCAATGCGGCGGCTGCATACGCTTGATCCGGCTACCTGCCCATTCG
ACCACCAAGCGAAACATCGCATCGAGCGAGCACGTACTCGGATGGAAGCCGGTCTTGTCGATCAGGATGA
TCTGGACGAAGAGCATCAGGGGCTCGCGCCAGCCGAACTGTTCGCCAGGCTCAAGGCGCGCATGCCCGAC
GGCGAGGATCTCGTCGTGACCCATGGCGATGCCTGCTTGCCGAATATCATGGTGGAAAATGGCCGCTTTT
CTGGATTCATCGACTGTGGCCGGCTGGGTGTGGCGGACCGCTATCAGGACATAGCGTTGGCTACCCGTGA
TATTGCTGAAGAGCTTGGCGGCGAATGGGCTGACCGCTTCCTCGTGCTTTACGGTATCGCCGCTCCCGAT
TCGCAGCGCATCGCCTTCTATCGCCTTCTTGACGAGTTCTTCTGAGCGGGACTCTGGGGTTCGAAATGAC
CGACCAAGCGACGCCCAACCTGCCATCACGATGGCCGCAATAAAATATCTTTATTTTCATTACATCTGTG
TGTTGGTTTTTTGTGTGAATCGATAGCGATAAGGATCCGCGTATGGTGCACTCTCAGTACAATCTGCTCT
GATGCCGCATAGTTAAGCCAGCCCCGACACCCGCCAACACCCGCTGACGCGCCCTGACGGGCTTGTCTGC
TCCCGGCATCCGCTTACAGACAAGCTGTGACCGTCTCCGGGAGCTGCATGTGTCAGAGGTTTTCACCGTC
ATCACCGAAACGCGCGAGACGAAAGGGCCTCGTGATACGCCTATTTTTATAGGTTAATGTCATGATAATA
ATGGTTTCTTAGACGTCAGGTGGCACTTTTCGGGGAAATGTGCGCGGAACCCCTATTTGTTTATTTTTCT
AAATACATTCAAATATGTATCCGCTCATGAGACAATAACCCTGATAAATGCTTCAATAATATTGAAAAAG
GAAGAGTATGAGTATTCAACATTTCCGTGTCGCCCTTATTCCCTTTTTTGCGGCATTTTGCCTTCCTGTT
TTTGCTCACCCAGAAACGCTGGTGAAAGTAAAAGATGCTGAAGATCAGTTGGGTGCACGAGTGGGTTACA
TCGAACTGGATCTCAACAGCGGTAAGATCCTTGAGAGTTTTCGCCCCGAAGAACGTTTTCCAATGATGAG
CACTTTTAAAGTTCTGCTATGTGGCGCGGTATTATCCCGTATTGACGCCGGGCAAGAGCAACTCGGTCGC
CGCATACACTATTCTCAGAATGACTTGGTTGAGTACTCACCAGTCACAGAAAAGCATCTTACGGATGGCA
TGACAGTAAGAGAATTATGCAGTGCTGCCATAACCATGAGTGATAACACTGCGGCCAACTTACTTCTGAC
AACGATCGGAGGACCGAAGGAGCTAACCGCTTTTTTGCACAACATGGGGGATCATGTAACTCGCCTTGAT
CGTTGGGAACCGGAGCTGAATGAAGCCATACCAAACGACGAGCGTGACACCACGATGCCTGTAGCAATGG
CAACAACGTTGCGCAAACTATTAACTGGCGAACTACTTACTCTAGCTTCCCGGCAACAATTAATAGACTG
GATGGAGGCGGATAAAGTTGCAGGACCACTTCTGCGCTCGGCCCTTCCGGCTGGCTGGTTTATTGCTGAT
AAATCTGGAGCCGGTGAGCGTGGGTCTCGCGGTATCATTGCAGCACTGGGGCCAGATGGTAAGCCCTCCC
GTATCGTAGTTATCTACACGACGGGGAGTCAGGCAACTATGGATGAACGAAATAGACAGATCGCTGAGAT
AGGTGCCTCACTGATTAAGCATTGGTAACTGTCAGACCAAGTTTACTCATATATACTTTAGATTGATTTA
AAACTTCATTTTTAATTTAAAAGGATCTAGGTGAAGATCCTTTTTGATAATCTCATGACCAAAATCCCTT
AACGTGAGTTTTCGTTCCACTGAGCGTCAGACCCCGTAGAAAAGATCAAAGGATCTTCTTGAGATCCTTT
TTTTCTGCGCGTAATCTGCTGCTTGCAAACAAAAAAACCACCGCTACCAGCGGTGGTTTGTTTGCCGGAT
CAAGAGCTACCAACTCTTTTTCCGAAGGTAACTGGCTTCAGCAGAGCGCAGATACCAAATACTGTTCTTC
TAGTGTAGCCGTAGTTAGGCCACCACTTCAAGAACTCTGTAGCACCGCCTACATACCTCGCTCTGCTAAT
CCTGTTACCAGTGGCTGCTGCCAGTGGCGATAAGTCGTGTCTTACCGGGTTGGACTCAAGACGATAGTTA
CCGGATAAGGCGCAGCGGTCGGGCTGAACGGGGGGTTCGTGCACACAGCCCAGCTTGGAGCGAACGACCT
ACACCGAACTGAGATACCTACAGCGTGAGCTATGAGAAAGCGCCACGCTTCCCGAAGGGAGAAAGGCGGA
CAGGTATCCGGTAAGCGGCAGGGTCGGAACAGGAGAGCGCACGAGGGAGCTTCCAGGGGGAAACGCCTGG
TATCTTTATAGTCCTGTCGGGTTTCGCCACCTCTGACTTGAGCGTCGATTTTTGTGATGCTCGTCAGGGG
GGCGGAGCCTATGGAAAAACGCCAGCAACGCGGCCTTTTTACGGTTCCTGGCCTTTTGCTGGCCTTTTGC
TCACATGGCTCGACAGATCT
